>Addgene plasmid #230771 | AiP20021 - pAAV-AiE2410m-minBG-SYFP2-WPRE3-BGHpA | addgene full sequence | sequence record 466351 | Addgene NGS Result
CTGAATGAAGCCATACCAAACGACGAGCGTGACACCACGATGCCTGTAGCAATGGCAACAACGTTGCGCA
AACTATTAACTGGCGAACTACTTACTCTAGCTTCCCGGCAACAATTAATAGACTGGATGGAGGCGGATAA
AGTTGCAGGACCACTTCTGCGCTCGGCCCTTCCGGCTGGCTGGTTTATTGCTGATAAATCTGGAGCCGGT
GAGCGTGGGTCTCGCGGTATCATTGCAGCACTGGGGCCAGATGGTAAGCCCTCCCGTATCGTAGTTATCT
ACACGACGGGGAGTCAGGCAACTATGGATGAACGAAATAGACAGATCGCTGAGATAGGTGCCTCACTGAT
TAAGCATTGGTAACTGTCAGACCAAGTTTACTCATATATACTTTAGATTGATTTAAAACTTCATTTTTAA
TTTAAAAGGATCTAGGTGAAGATCCTTTTTGATAATCTCATGACCAAAATCCCTTAACGTGAGTTTTCGT
TCCACTGAGCGTCAGACCCCGTAGAAAAGATCAAAGGATCTTCTTGAGATCCTTTTTTTCTGCGCGTAAT
CTGCTGCTTGCAAACAAAAAAACCACCGCTACCAGCGGTGGTTTGTTTGCCGGATCAAGAGCTACCAACT
CTTTTTCCGAAGGTAACTGGCTTCAGCAGAGCGCAGATACCAAATACTGTTCTTCTAGTGTAGCCGTAGT
TAGGCCACCACTTCAAGAACTCTGTAGCACCGCCTACATACCTCGCTCTGCTAATCCTGTTACCAGTGGC
TGCTGCCAGTGGCGATAAGTCGTGTCTTACCGGGTTGGACTCAAGACGATAGTTACCGGATAAGGCGCAG
CGGTCGGGCTGAACGGGGGGTTCGTGCACACAGCCCAGCTTGGAGCGAACGACCTACACCGAACTGAGAT
ACCTACAGCGTGAGCTATGAGAAAGCGCCACGCTTCCCGAAGGGAGAAAGGCGGACAGGTATCCGGTAAG
CGGCAGGGTCGGAACAGGAGAGCGCACGAGGGAGCTTCCAGGGGGAAACGCCTGGTATCTTTATAGTCCT
GTCGGGTTTCGCCACCTCTGACTTGAGCGTCGATTTTTGTGATGCTCGTCAGGGGGGCGGAGCCTATGGA
AAAACGCCAGCAACGCGGCCTTTTTACGGTTCCTGGCCTTTTGCTGGCCTTTTGCTCACATGTCCTGCAG
GCAGCTGCGCGCTCGCTCGCTCACTGAGGCCGCCCGGGCGTCGGGCGACCTTTGGTCGCCCGGCCTCAGT
GAGCGAGCGAGCGCGCAGAGAGGGAGTGGCCAACTCCATCACTAGGGGTTCCTGCGGCCGCACGCGTGGT
GTTGGCCCTGTGAGCACACTTCCTTCAGCACTTCCAATCATTTGTTTGGAACACATCTGAGTTCCTACCC
TCAGGAGCAAGGGCTCAAATTCTAGGAAGGCTCACAAATCCAGCCTTGCCCTAGGCTCAGGAAGCACAGA
TCACATCCCTGGCATGGGACTCTTCCTGCTTCGAGCTCAGGGCTTAGTCCAACACCACAAGGCAGATTTT
GCAGCCAGAAACAGATATAAATTTGGCTGAGCAGAGCCAGTGGAAGCAAAATAGATTCTGTAATGTACAG
AATATGCAGCAGATGGCTCTGCTTCCTACCAGCCCTGTAAGACTGATTAACACAGCCCACTGCCCTCCAT
CACCACCACCATCCTTATTACTACCAGCATCAGCACCAGCACCAGCACATCGTATTAAAAGTCTTCTGGT
ACATACATGGCCCTTGCAAAATGCTCCATGCCTGACATCCGCCGGCGGAGCTCGGGCTGGGCATAAAAGT
CAGGGCAGAGCCATCTATTGCTTACATTTGCTTCTGGGATCCAGATCTTTCGAAGCTAGCGCTACCGGTC
GCCACCATGGTGAGCAAGGGCGAGGAGCTGTTCACCGGGGTGGTGCCCATCCTGGTCGAGCTGGACGGCG
ACGTAAACGGCCACAAGTTCAGCGTGTCCGGCGAGGGCGAGGGCGATGCCACCTACGGCAAGCTGACCCT
GAAGCTGATCTGCACCACCGGCAAGCTGCCCGTGCCCTGGCCCACCCTCGTGACCACCCTGGGCTACGGC
GTGCAGTGCTTCGCCCGCTACCCCGACCACATGAAGCAGCACGACTTCTTCAAGTCCGCCATGCCCGAAG
GCTACGTCCAGGAGCGCACCATCTTCTTCAAGGACGACGGCAACTACAAGACCCGCGCCGAGGTGAAGTT
CGAGGGCGACACCCTGGTGAACCGCATCGAGCTGAAGGGCATCGACTTCAAGGAGGACGGCAACATCCTG
GGGCACAAGCTGGAGTACAACTACAACAGCCACAACGTCTATATCACCGCCGACAAGCAGAAGAACGGCA
TCAAGGCCAACTTCAAGATCCGCCACAACATCGAGGACGGCGGCGTGCAGCTCGCCGACCACTACCAGCA
GAACACCCCCATCGGCGACGGCCCCGTGCTGCTGCCCGACAACCACTACCTGAGCTACCAGTCCAAGCTG
AGCAAAGACCCCAACGAGAAGCGCGATCACATGGTCCTGCTGGAGTTCGTGACCGCCGCCGGGATCACTC
TCGGCATGGACGAGCTGTACAAGTAAGTCGACGGCGCGCCGCGGCCGCGAATTCGATATCATAATCAACC
TCTGGATTACAAAATTTGTGAAAGATTGACTGGTATTCTTAACTATGTTGCTCCTTTTACGCTATGTGGA
TACGCTGCTTTAATGCCTTTGTATCATGCTATTGCTTCCCGTATGGCTTTCATTTTCTCCTCCTTGTATA
AATCCTGGTTAGTTCTTGCCACGGCGGAACTCATCGCCGCCTGCCTTGCCCGCTGCTGGACAGGGGCTCG
GCTGTTGGGCACTGACAATTCCGTGGCTCGAGAGATCTTCGACTGTGCCTTCTAGTTGCCAGCCATCTGT
TGTTTGCCCCTCCCCCGTGCCTTCCTTGACCCTGGAAGGTGCCACTCCCACTGTCCTTTCCTAATAAAAT
GAGGAAATTGCATCGCATTGTCTGAGTAGGTGTCATTCTATTCTGGGGGGTGGGGTGGGGCAGGACAGCA
AGGGGGAGGATTGGGAAGACAATAGCAGGCATGAGATCTCACGTGCGGACCGAGCGGCCGCAGGAACCCC
TAGTGATGGAGTTGGCCACTCCCTCTCTGCGCGCTCGCTCGCTCACTGAGGCCGGGCGACCAAAGGTCGC
CCGACGCCCGGGCTTTGCCCGGGCGGCCTCAGTGAGCGAGCGAGCGCGCAGCTGCCTGCAGGGGCGCCTG
ATGCGGTATTTTCTCCTTACGCATCTGTGCGGTATTTCACACCGCATA
[95 nt withheld, positions 3339-3433]
T
[46 nt withheld, positions 3435-3480]
C
[141 nt withheld, positions 3482-3622]
CCTTTGACGTTGGAGTCCACGTTCTTT
[37 nt withheld, positions 3650-3686]
ACTCTATCTCGGGCTATTCTTTTGATTTATAAGGGATTTTGCCGATTTCGGTCTATTGGTTAAAAAATGA
GCTGATTTAACAAAAATTTAACGCGAATTTTAACAAAATATTAACGTTTACAATTTTATGGTGCACTCTC
AGTACAATCTGCTCTGATGCCGCATAGTTAAGCCAGCCCCGACACCCGCCAACACCCGCTGACGCGCCCT
GACGGGCTTGTCTGCTCCCGGCATCCGCTTACAGACAAGCTGTGACCGTCTCCGGGAGCTGCATGTGTCA
GAGGTTTTCACCGTCATCACCGAAACGCGCGAGACGAAAGGGCCTCGTGATACGCCTATTTTTATAGGTT
AATGTCATGATAATAATGGTTTCTTAGACGTCAGGTGGCACTTTTCGGGGAAATGTGCGCGGAACCCCTA
TTTGTTTATTTTTCTAAATACATTCAAATATGTATCCGCTCATGAGACAATAACCCTGATAAATGCTTCA
ATAATATTGAAAAAGGAAGAGTATGAGTATTCAACATTTCCGTGTCGCCCTTATTCCCTTTTTTGCGGCA
TTTTGCCTTCCTGTTTTTGCTCACCCAGAAACGCTGGTGAAAGTAAAAGATGCTGAAGATCAGTTGGGTG
CACGAGTGGGTTACATCGAACTGGATCTCAACAGCGGTAAGATCCTTGAGAGTTTTCGCCCCGAAGAACG
TTTTCCAATGATGAGCACTTTTAAAGTTCTGCTATGTGGCGCGGTATTATCCCGTATTGACGCCGGGCAA
GAGCAACTCGGTCGCCGCATACACTATTCTCAGAATGACTTGGTTGAGTACTCACCAGTCACAGAAAAGC
ATCTTACGGATGGCATGACAGTAAGAGAATTATGCAGTGCTGCCATAACCATGAGTGATAACACTGCGGC
CAACTTACTTCTGACAACGATCGGAGGACCGAAGGAGCTAACCGCTTTTTTGCACAACATGGGGGATCAT
GTAACTCGCCTTGATCGTTGGGAACCGGAG
Features (pLannotate 1.2.2; 14 found; start..end, strand, type, name):
    534..1122    +  rep_origin     ori: high-copy-number ColE1/pMB1/pBR322/pUC origin of replication
   1195..1222    +  repeat_region  AAV2 ITR (fragment): inverted terminal repeat of adeno-associated virus serotype 2 inverted
   1251..1278    +  repeat_region  AAV2 ITR (fragment): inverted terminal repeat of adeno-associated virus serotype 2 inverted
   1897..2613    +  CDS            SYFP2: SYFP2 is a basic (constitutively fluorescent) yellow fluorescent protein published in 2006, derived from Aequorea victoria. It is reported to be a very rapidly-maturing monomer with moderate acid sensitivity.
   2653..2810    +  misc_feature   WPRE (fragment): woodchuck hepatitis virus posttranscriptional regulatory element
   2816..2896    +  misc_feature   WPRE (fragment): woodchuck hepatitis virus posttranscriptional regulatory element
   2913..3024    +  polyA_signal   bGH poly(A) signal: bovine growth hormone polyadenylation signal
   3142..3282    +  repeat_region  AAV2 ITR: inverted terminal repeat of adeno-associated virus serotype 2 inverted
   3287..3338    -  misc_feature   bom (fragment): basis of mobility region from pBR322
   3357..3812    +  rep_origin     f1 ori (sequence partly withheld): f1 bacteriophage origin of replication; arrow indicates direction of (+) strand synthesis
   3813..3862    -  misc_feature   bom (fragment): basis of mobility region from pBR322
   3964..3999    -  CDS            rop (fragment): Rop protein, which maintains plasmids at low copy number; rop
   4094..4198    +  promoter       AmpR promoter: bla
   4199..363     +  CDS            AmpR (across the origin): β-lactamase; bla; confers resistance to ampicillin, carbenicillin, and related antibiotics
