[The description below was written by a language model from this plasmid's Addgene catalogue record and pLannotate feature annotations shown in this document.]
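Description:
AiP20021 - pAAV-AiE2410m-minBG-SYFP2-WPRE3-BGHpA is an AAV transfer plasmid of about 4.7 kb built on a pAAV2 backbone, intended for packaging a recombinant AAV genome that reports the activity of a candidate brain cell type enhancer. In bacteria it replicates from a high-copy ColE1/pUC-type origin and is selected with ampicillin through the bla gene and its native promoter. An f1 phage origin and short remnants of pBR322 bom and rop sequences are also present in the backbone. The record lists a recombination-deficient strain for propagation, consistent with the need to keep the repeat-rich ITRs intact.

The payload lies between AAV2 inverted terminal repeats, which supply the signals for replication and encapsidation of the vector genome. The annotation detects the downstream ITR in full but only two short fragments of the upstream one, which may reflect how the repeat was sequenced or annotated. Between the upstream ITR and the reporter is an unannotated stretch of roughly 600 bp, which by the construct name and catalogue fields should hold the AiE2410m enhancer and the minimal beta-globin promoter (minBG). The minimal promoter has little activity alone, so expression depends on the enhancer. It drives SYFP2, a fast-maturing monomeric yellow fluorescent protein, followed by WPRE3, a shortened woodchuck post-transcriptional element (annotated as two WPRE fragments) that boosts transcript expression while saving packaging space, and a bovine growth hormone polyadenylation signal.

The stated purpose is AAV-mediated transgene expression in specific populations of brain cells, with SYFP2 fluorescence marking the cells in which the enhancer is active. The record does not state which cell population AiE2410m targets.
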