Addgene plasmid #230771: AiP20021 - pAAV-AiE2410m-minBG-SYFP2-WPRE3-BGHpA
Purpose: AiE2410m is an enhancer sequence, designed to drive AAV-mediated transgene expression in specific populations of brain cells
Depositing lab: Allen Institute for Brain Science & Bosiljka Tasic. Depositing organization: Allen Institute. Publication: A suite of enhancer AAVs and transgenic mouse lines for genetic access to cortical cell types. Ben-Simon Y, Hooper M, Narayan S, Daigle TL, Dwivedi D, Way SW, Oster A, Stafford DA, Mich JK, Taormina MJ, Martinez RA, Opitz-Araya X, Roth JR, Alexander JR, Allen S, Amster A, Arbuckle J, Ayala A, Baker PM, Bakken TE, Barcelli T, Barta S, Bendrick J, Bertagnolli D, Bielstein C, Bishwakarma P, Bowlus J, Boyer G, Brouner K, Casian B, Casper T, Chakka AB, Chakrabarty R, Chance RK, Chavan S, Clark M, Colbert K, Collman F, Daniel S, Departee M, DiValentin P, Donadio N, Dotson N, Egdorf T, Fliss T, Gabitto M, Garcia J, Gary A, Gasperini M, Gloe J, Goldy J, Gore BB, Graybuck L, Greisman N, Haeseleer F, Halterman C, Haradon Z, Hastings SD, Helback O, Ho W, Hockemeyer D, Huang C, Huff S, Hunker A, Johansen N, Jones D, Juneau Z, Kalmbach B, Kannan M, Khem S, Kussick E, Kutsal R, Larsen R, Lee C, Lee AY, Leibly M, Lenz GH, Li S, Liang E, Lusk N, Madigan Z, Malloy J, Malone J, McCue R, Melchor J, Mollenkopf T, Moosman S, Morin E, Newman D, Ng L, Ngo K, Omstead V, Otto S, Oyama A, Pena N, Pham T, Phillips E, Pom CA, Potekhina L, Ransford S, Ray PL, Rette D, Reynoldson C, Rimorin C, Rocha D, Ruiz A, Sanchez REA, Sawyer L, Sedeno-Cortes A, Sevigny JP, Shapovalova N, Shepard N, Shulga L, Sigler AR, Siverts L, Soliman S, Somasundaram S, Staats B, Stewart K, Szelenyi E, Tieu M, Trader C, Tran A, van Velthoven CTJ, Walker M, Wang Y, Weed N, Wirthlin M, Wood T, Wynalda B, Yao Z, Zhou T, Ariza J, Dee N, Reding M, Ronellenfitch K, Mufti S, Sunkin SM, Smith KA, Esposito L, Waters J, Thyagarajan B, Yao S, Lein ES, Zeng H, Levi BP, Ngai J, Ting JT, Tasic B. Cell. 2025 May 16:S0092-8674(25)00513-6. doi: 10.1016/j.cell.2025.05.002. PubMed 40403729.
Backbone
  Vector backbone: pAAV2
  Vector type: AAV
Growth in bacteria
  Bacterial resistance: Ampicillin, 100 μg/mL
  Growth temperature: 37°C
  Growth strain: NEB Stable
  Copy number: High Copy
Gene/Insert
  Gene/Insert name: SYFP2
  Species: Synthetic
  Promoter: minBG
  Cloning method: Gibson Cloning
Terms and licenses: Academic/Nonprofit Terms; Industry Terms: Not Available to Industry
How to cite: AiP20021 - pAAV-AiE2410m-minBG-SYFP2-WPRE3-BGHpA was a gift from Allen Institute for Brain Science & Bosiljka Tasic (Addgene plasmid # 230771 ; http://n2t.net/addgene:230771 ; RRID:Addgene_230771)
